Addgene plasmid #241468: pMIHP-12631 E.OLLAS.HA
Purpose: (Empty Backbone) E.OLLAS.HA Flow Code Plasmid This plasmid is to be used with mRNAs.
Depositing lab: Adrian Liston. Depositing organization: Babraham Institute.
Backbone
  Vector backbone: p.MIHP — made from p.MIGII with the GFP element being replaced with the histone epitopes
  Vector type: Retroviral
  Tag / fusion protein: E; OLLAS; HA
Growth in bacteria
  Bacterial resistance: Ampicillin, 100 μg/mL
  Growth temperature: 30°C
  Growth strain: NEB Stable
  Copy number: Unknown
Gene/Insert
  Gene/Insert name: None
Resource information
  A portion of this plasmid was derived from a plasmid made by: The plasmids were generated using pro-code vectors received from Dr Brian Brown at Mount Sinai and we have their permission via email for these to be deposited.
Terms and licenses: Academic/Nonprofit Terms; Industry Terms: Not Available to Industry
Depositor comments: Any stbl competent cell strain can be used for growing this plasmid.
How to cite: pMIHP-12631 E.OLLAS.HA was a gift from Adrian Liston (Addgene plasmid # 241468 ; http://n2t.net/addgene:241468 ; RRID:Addgene_241468)
