[The description below was written by a language model from this plasmid's Addgene catalogue record and pLannotate feature annotations shown in this document.]
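Description:
pMIHP-12631 E.OLLAS.HA is an empty-backbone gammaretroviral vector of about 6.4 kb. It belongs to a "Flow Code" set in which each plasmid carries a distinct combination of epitope tags, here E, OLLAS and HA. The p.MIHP backbone was made from p.MIGII (an MSCV-IRES-GFP type vector) by replacing the GFP element with a histone carrying the epitopes, and part of the design derives from earlier "pro-code" vectors. The viral cassette is bounded by murine embryonic stem cell virus 5' and 3' LTRs. Downstream of the 5' LTR lie the MESV Ψ packaging signal and a truncated MMLV gag segment lacking its start codon, which together support encapsidation of the transcript when packaging functions are supplied in trans. No separate internal promoter is annotated, so expression presumably runs from the 5' LTR.

After the gag region comes an EMCV IRES followed directly by a mouse histone H2B coding sequence (H2bc3). An HA tag is annotated a short distance downstream. The E and OLLAS tags listed in the catalogue were not picked up by the automated annotation, though they plausibly occupy the unannotated stretch between the histone and HA. The histone fusion would place the epitope code in the nucleus, where antibody staining and flow cytometry can identify transduced cells. No insert is present. A gene of interest would normally be placed upstream of the IRES so that it is co-expressed with the barcode, although the record does not describe the cloning site. The stated purpose says only that the plasmid is to be used with mRNAs, without further detail.

In bacteria the plasmid is maintained by a high-copy ColE1/pUC-type origin and selected with ampicillin via AmpR. The remaining lac, TcR, rop and bom annotations are only backbone fragments. Recombination-deficient "stable" E. coli strains are recommended, consistent with the repeated LTRs.
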