Features (pLannotate 1.2.2; 20 found; start..end, strand, type, name):
     32..233     -  CDS            TcR (fragment): tetracycline efflux protein; tet; confers resistance to tetracycline
    234..332     +  CDS            env (fragment): murine leukemia virus gPr80 envelope polyprotein precursor; env; proteolytically cleaved into gp70SU and p15TM subunits
    374..890     +  LTR            5' LTR: 5' long terminal repeat from murine embryonic stem cell virus
    954..1295    +  misc_feature   MESV Ψ: packaging signal of murine embryonic stem cell virus
   1362..1778    +  CDS            gag (truncated): truncated Moloney murine leukemia virus (MMLV) gag gene lacking the start codon
   1837..2397    +  misc_feature   IRES: internal ribosome entry site (IRES) of the encephalomyocarditis virus (EMCV)
   2400..2777    +  CDS            H2bc3: H2B1B_MOUSE - Also known as Hist1h2bb Experimental evidence at protein level: Swiss-Prot protein existence level 1. Core component of nucleosome. Nucleosomes wrap and compact DNA into chromatin, limiting DNA accessibility to the cellular machineries which require DNA as a template. Histones thereby play a central role in transcription regulation, DNA repair, DNA replication and chromosomal stability. DNA accessibility is regulated via a complex set of post-translational modifications of histones, also called histone code, and nucleosome remodeling. From Mus musculus (Mouse).
   2940..2966    +  CDS            3xHA (fragment): three tandem HA epitope tags
   2995..3025    +  misc_feature   MCS (fragment): pUC18/19 multiple cloning site
   3145..3659    +  LTR            3' LTR: 3' long terminal repeat from murine embryonic stem cell virus
   3821..3837    -  protein_bind   lac operator: The lac repressor binds to the lac operator to inhibit transcription in E. coli. This inhibition can be relieved by adding lactose or isopropyl-β-D-thiogalactopyranoside (IPTG). lac repressor encoded by lacI
   3845..3875    -  promoter       lac promoter: promoter for the E. coli lac operon
   3890..3911    -  protein_bind   CAP binding site: CAP binding activates transcription in the presence of cAMP. E. coli catabolite activator protein
   3924..4016    -  CDS            lacI (fragment): lac repressor; lacI; The lac repressor binds to the lac operator to inhibit transcription in E. coli. This inhibition can be relieved by adding lactose or isopropyl-β-D-thiogalactopyranoside (IPTG).
   4199..4787    -  rep_origin     ori: high-copy-number ColE1/pMB1/pBR322/pUC origin of replication
   4958..5818    -  CDS            AmpR: β-lactamase; bla; confers resistance to ampicillin, carbenicillin, and related antibiotics
   5819..5923    -  promoter       AmpR promoter: bla
   6018..6053    +  CDS            rop (fragment): Rop protein, which maintains plasmids at low copy number; rop
   6155..6254    +  misc_feature   bom (fragment): basis of mobility region from pBR322
   6260..32      -  CDS            lacZα (fragment) (across the origin): LacZα fragment of β-galactosidase; lacZ fragment
>Addgene plasmid #241468 | pMIHP-12631 E.OLLAS.HA | addgene full sequence | sequence record 481807 | Addgene NGS Result
TTTTCCCAGTCACGACGTTGTAAAACGACGGCGCAAGGAATGGTGCATGCAAGGAGATGGCGCCCAACAG
TCCCCCGGCCACGGGGCCTGCCACCATACCCACGCCGAAACAAGCGCTCATGAGCCCGAAGTGGCGAGCC
CGATCTTCCCCATCGGTGATGTCGGCGATATAGGCGCCAGCAACCGCACCTGTGGCGCCGGTGATGCCGG
CCACGATGCGTCCGGCGTAGAGGCGATTAGTCCAATTTGTTAAAGACAGGATATCAGTGGTCCAGGCTCT
AGTTTTGACTCAACAATATCACCAGCTGAAGCCTATAGAGTACGAGCCATAGATAAAATAAAAGATTTTA
TTTAGTCTCCAGAAAAAGGGGGGAATGAAAGACCCCACCTGTAGGTTTGGCAAGCTAGCTTAAGTAACGC
CATTTTGCAAGGCATGGAAAATACATAACTGAGAATAGAGAAGTTCAGATCAAGGTTAGGAACAGAGAGA
CAGCAGAATATGGGCCAAACAGGATATCTGTGGTAAGCAGTTCCTGCCCCGGCTCAGGGCCAAGAACAGA
TGGTCCCCAGATGCGGTCCCGCCCTCAGCAGTTTCTAGAGAACCATCAGATGTTTCCAGGGTGCCCCAAG
GACCTGAAATGACCCTGTGCCTTATTTGAACTAACCAATCAGTTCGCTTCTCGCTTCTGTTCGCGCGCTT
CTGCTCCCCGAGCTCAATAAAAGAGCCCACAACCCCTCACTCGGCGCGCCAGTCCTCCGATAGACTGCGT
CGCCCGGGTACCCGTATTCCCAATAAAGCCTCTTGCTGTTTGCATCCGAATCGTGGACTCGCTGATCCTT
GGGAGGGTCTCCTCAGATTGATTGACTGCCCACCTCGGGGGTCTTTCATTTGGAGGTTCCACCGAGATTT
GGAGACCCCTGCCCAGGGACCACCGACCCCCCCGCCGGGAGGTAAGCTGGCCAGCGGTCGTTTCGTGTCT
GTCTCTGTCTTTGTGCGTGTTTGTGCCGGCATCTAATGTTTGCGCCTGCGTCTGTACTAGTTAGCTAACT
AGCTCTGTATCTGGCGGACCCGTGGTGGAACTGACGAGTTCTGAACACCCGGCCGCAACCCTGGGAGACG
TCCCAGGGACTTTGGGGGCCGTTTTTGTGGCCCGACCTGAGGAAGGGAGTCGATGTGGAATCCGACCCCG
TCAGGATATGTGGTTCTGGTAGGAGACGAGAACCTAAAACAGTTCCCGCCTCCGTCTGAATTTTTGCTTT
CGGTTTGGAACCGAAGCCGCGCGTCTTGTCTGCTGCAGCGCTGCAGCATCGTTCTGTGTTGTCTCTGTCT
GACTGTGTTTCTGTATTTGTCTGAAAATTAGGGCCAGACTGTTACCACTCCCTTAAGTTTGACCTTAGGT
CACTGGAAAGATGTCGAGCGGATCGCTCACAACCAGTCGGTAGATGTCAAGAAGAGACGTTGGGTTACCT
TCTGCTCTGCAGAATGGCCAACCTTTAACGTCGGATGGCCGCGAGACGGCACCTTTAACCGAGACCTCAT
CACCCAGGTTAAGATCAAGGTCTTTTCACCTGGCCCGCATGGACACCCAGACCAGGTCCCCTACATCGTG
ACCTGGGAAGCCTTGGCTTTTGACCCCCCTCCCTGGGTCAAGCCCTTTGTACACCCTAAGCCTCCGCCTC
CTCTTCCTCCATCCGCCCCGTCTCTCCCCCTTGAACCTCCTCGTTCGACCCCGCCTCGATCCTCCCTTTA
TCCAGCCCTCACTCCTTCTCTAGGCGCCGGAATTCCGAACAGTCTTCCGTAATAGAAGACACAAGGCTCG
AGCGGGATCAATTCCGCCCCCCCCCTAACGTTACTGGCCGAAGCCGCTTGGAATAAGGCCGGTGTGCGTT
TGTCTATATGTTATTTTCCACCATATTGCCGTCTTTTGGCAATGTGAGGGCCCGGAAACCTGGCCCTGTC
TTCTTGACGAGCATTCCTAGGGGTCTTTCCCCTCTCGCCAAAGGAATGCAAGGTCTGTTGAATGTCGTGA
AGGAAGCAGTTCCTCTGGAAGCTTCTTGAAGACAAACAACGTCTGTAGCGACCCTTTGCAGGCAGCGGAA
CCCCCCACCTGGCGACAGGTGCCTCTGCGGCCAAAAGCCACGTGTATAAGATACACCTGCAAAGGCGGCA
CAACCCCAGTGCCACGTTGTGAGTTGGATAGTTGTGGAAAGAGTCAAATGGCTCTCCTCAAGCGTATTCA
ACAAGGGGCTGAAGGATGCCCAGAAGGTACCCCATTGTATGGGATCTGATCTGGGGCCTCGGTGCACATG
CTTTACATGTGTTTAGTCGAGGTTAAAAAAACGTCTAGGCCCCCCGAACCACGGGGACGTGGTTTTCCTT
TGAAAAACACGATAATACCATGCCAGAGCCTTCTAAGTCTGCACCAGCCCCTAAGAAGGGATCTAAGAAA
GCCATCTCTAAGGCGCAGAAGAAGGATGGCAAGAAGCGCAAGCGCAGCCGCAAGGAGAGCTATTCGGTGT
ACGTGTACAAGGTGCTGAAGCAAGTGCACCCCGACACCGGCATCTCCTCCAAGGCCATGGGCATCATGAA
CTCGTTCGTGAACGACATCTTCGAGCGCATCGCGAGCGAGGCGTCCCGCCTGGCGCATTACAACAAGCGC
TCGACCATCACGTCCCGGGAGATCCAGACGGCCGTGCGCCTGCTGCTGCCCGGGGAGCTGGCCAAGCACG
CCGTGTCGGAGGGCACTAAGGCCGTCACCAAGTACACCAGCTCCAAGGACCCACCGGTCGCCACCGGATC
CACGGTCGCCACCATGGGCGGGGCACCTGTGCCCTATCCAGATCCCCTGGAGCCTAGGGGAGGAGGCGGG
GGAGGGAGCGGCTTCGCCAACGAGCTGGGCCCCAGGCTGATGGGCAAGTGCGGAGGAGGCGGGGGAGGGT
ACCCATACGATGTGCCAGATTACGCTGGCATGCTGATGGTGTAAGCGGCCGCGACTCTAGAGTCGACCTG
CAGGCATGCAAGCTTCAGGTAGCCGGCTAACGTTAACAACCGGTACCTCTAGAACTATAGCTAGCATGCG
CAAATTTAAAGCGCTGATATCGATAAAATAAAAGATTTTATTTAGTCTCCAGAAAAAGGGGGGAATGAAA
GACCCCACCTGTAGGTTTGGCAAGCTAGCTTAAGTAACGCCATTTTGCAAGGCATGGAAAATACATAACT
GAGAATAGAGAAGTTCAGATCAAGGTTAGGAACAGAGAGACAGCAGAATATGGGCCAAACAGGATATCTG
TGGTAAGCAGTTCCTGCCCCGGCTCAGGGCCAAGAACAGATGGTCCCCAGATGCGGTCCCGCCCTCAGCA
GTTTCTAGAGAACCATCAGATGTTTCCAGGGTGCCCCAAGGACCTGAAATGACCCTGTGCCTTATTTGAA
CTAACCAATCAGTTCGCTTCTCGCTTCTGTTCGCGCGCTTCTGCTCCCCGAGCTCAATAAAAGAGCCCAC
AACCCCTCACTCGGCGCGCCAGTCCTCCGATAGACTGCGTCGCCCGGGTACCCGTGTATCCAATAAACCC
TCTTGCAGTTGCATCCGACTTGTGGTCTCGCTGTTCCTTGGGAGGGTCTCCTCTGAGTGATTGACTACCC
GTCAGCGGGGGTCTTTCATGGGTAACAGTTTCTTGAAGTTGGAGAACAACATTCTGAGGGTAGGAGTCGA
ATATTAAGTAATCCTGACTCAATTAGCCACTGTTTTGAATCCACATACTCCAATACTCCTGAAATAGTTC
ATTATGGACAGCGCAGAAAGAGCTGGGGAGAATTGTGAAATTGTTATCCGCTCACAATTCCACACAACAT
ACGAGCCGGAAGCATAAAGTGTAAAGCCTGGGGTGCCTAATGAGTGAGCTAACTCACATTAATTGCGTTG
CGCTCACTGCCCGCTTTCCAGTCGGGAAACCTGTCGTGCCAGCTGCATTAATGAATCGGCCAACGCGCGG
GGAGAGGCGGTTTGCGTATTGGGCGCTCTTCCGCTTCCTCGCTCACTGACTCGCTGCGCTCGGTCGTTCG
GCTGCGGCGAGCGGTATCAGCTCACTCAAAGGCGGTAATACGGTTATCCACAGAATCAGGGGATAACGCA
GGAAAGAACATGTGAGCAAAAGGCCAGCAAAAGGCCAGGAACCGTAAAAAGGCCGCGTTGCTGGCGTTTT
TCCATAGGCTCCGCCCCCCTGACGAGCATCACAAAAATCGACGCTCAAGTCAGAGGTGGCGAAACCCGAC
AGGACTATAAAGATACCAGGCGTTTCCCCCTGGAAGCTCCCTCGTGCGCTCTCCTGTTCCGACCCTGCCG
CTTACCGGATACCTGTCCGCCTTTCTCCCTTCGGGAAGCGTGGCGCTTTCTCATAGCTCACGCTGTAGGT
ATCTCAGTTCGGTGTAGGTCGTTCGCTCCAAGCTGGGCTGTGTGCACGAACCCCCCGTTCAGCCCGACCG
CTGCGCCTTATCCGGTAACTATCGTCTTGAGTCCAACCCGGTAAGACACGACTTATCGCCACTGGCAGCA
GCCACTGGTAACAGGATTAGCAGAGCGAGGTATGTAGGCGGTGCTACAGAGTTCTTGAAGTGGTGGCCTA
ACTACGGCTACACTAGAAGAACAGTATTTGGTATCTGCGCTCTGCTGAAGCCAGTTACCTTCGGAAAAAG
AGTTGGTAGCTCTTGATCCGGCAAACAAACCACCGCTGGTAGCGGTGGTTTTTTTGTTTGCAAGCAGCAG
ATTACGCGCAGAAAAAAAGGATCTCAAGAAGATCCTTTGATCTTTTCTACGGGGTCTGACGCTCAGTGGA
ACGAAAACTCACGTTAAGGGATTTTGGTCATGAGATTATCAAAAAGGATCTTCACCTAGATCCTTTTAAA
TTAAAAATGAAGTTTTAAATCAATCTAAAGTATATATGAGTAAACTTGGTCTGACAGTTACCAATGCTTA
ATCAGTGAGGCACCTATCTCAGCGATCTGTCTATTTCGTTCATCCATAGTTGCCTGACTCCCCGTCGTGT
AGATAACTACGATACGGGAGGGCTTACCATCTGGCCCCAGTGCTGCAATGATACCGCGAGACCCACGCTC
ACCGGCTCCAGATTTATCAGCAATAAACCAGCCAGCCGGAAGGGCCGAGCGCAGAAGTGGTCCTGCAACT
TTATCCGCCTCCATCCAGTCTATTAATTGTTGCCGGGAAGCTAGAGTAAGTAGTTCGCCAGTTAATAGTT
TGCGCAACGTTGTTGCCATTGCTACAGGCATCGTGGTGTCACGCTCGTCGTTTGGTATGGCTTCATTCAG
CTCCGGTTCCCAACGATCAAGGCGAGTTACATGATCCCCCATGTTGTGCAAAAAAGCGGTTAGCTCCTTC
GGTCCTCCGATCGTTGTCAGAAGTAAGTTGGCCGCAGTGTTATCACTCATGGTTATGGCAGCACTGCATA
ATTCTCTTACTGTCATGCCATCCGTAAGATGCTTTTCTGTGACTGGTGAGTACTCAACCAAGTCATTCTG
AGAATAGTGTATGCGGCGACCGAGTTGCTCTTGCCCGGCGTCAATACGGGATAATACCGCGCCACATAGC
AGAACTTTAAAAGTGCTCATCATTGGAAAACGTTCTTCGGGGCGAAAACTCTCAAGGATCTTACCGCTGT
TGAGATCCAGTTCGATGTAACCCACTCGTGCACCCAACTGATCTTCAGCATCTTTTACTTTCACCAGCGT
TTCTGGGTGAGCAAAAACAGGAAGGCAAAATGCCGCAAAAAAGGGAATAAGGGCGACACGGAAATGTTGA
ATACTCATACTCTTCCTTTTTCAATATTATTGAAGCATTTATCAGGGTTATTGTCTCATGAGCGGATACA
TATTTGAATGTATTTAGAAAAATAAACAAATAGGGGTTCCGCGCACATTTCCCCGAAAAGTGCCACCTGA
CGTCTAAGAAACCATTATTATCATGACATTAACCTATAAAAATAGGCGTATCACGAGGCCCTTTCGTCTC
GCGCGTTTCGGTGATGACGGTGAAAACCTCTGACACATGCAGCTCCCGGAGACGGTCACAGCTTGTCTGT
AAGCGGATGCCGGGAGCAGACAAGCCCGTCAGGGCGCGTCAGCGGGTGTTGGCGGGTGTCGGGGCTGGCT
TAACTATGCGGCATCAGAGCAGATTGTACTGAGAGTGCACCATATGCGGTGTGAAATACCGCACAGATGC
GTAAGGAGAAAATACCGCATCAGGCGCCATTCGCCATTCAGGCTGCGCAACTGTTGGGAAGGGCGATCGG
TGCGGGCCTCTTCGCTATTACGCCAGCTGGCGAAAGGGGGATGTGCTGCAAGGCGATTAAGTTGGGTAAC
GCCAGGG
